>Addgene plasmid #168906 | pEntry_HCoV-HKU1-Nucleocapsid | addgene full sequence | sequence record 345062 | Addgene NGS Result
CAAATAATGATTTTATTTTGACTGATAGTGACCTGTTCGTTGCAACAAATTGATGAGCAATGCTTTTTTA
TAATGCCAACTTTGTACAAAAAAGCAGAAGGGCCGTCAAGGCCAGGATCCATGGGATCCTCTTATACTCC
CGGTCATTATGCTGGAAGTAGAAGCTCCTCTGGAAATCGTTCAGGAATCCTCAAGAAAACTTCTTGGGCT
GACCAATCTGAGCGAAATTACCAAACCTTTAATAGAGGCAGAAAAACCCAACCTAAATTCACTGTGTCTA
CTCAACCACAAGGAAATACTATCCCACATTATTCCTGGTTCTCCGGGATCACTCAATTTCAAAAAGGTAG
AGACTTTAAATTTTCAGATGGTCAAGGAGTTCCCATTGCTTTCGGAGTACCCCCTTCTGAAGCAAAAGGA
TATTGGTATAGACACAGCCGGCGTTCTTTTAAAACAGCTGATGGTCAACAAAAGCAGTTGTTACCGAGAT
GGTATTTCTACTATCTCGGTACCGGCCCATATGCCAATGCATCCTATGGTGAATCCCTCGAAGGGGTCTT
CTGGGTTGCTAATCACCAAGCTGACACTTCTACTCCCTCCGATGTTTCGTCAAGGGACCCTACTACTCAA
GAAGCTATCCCTACTAGGTTTCCGCCTGGTACGATTTTGCCTCAAGGCTATTATGTTGAAGGCTCAGGAA
GGTCTGCTTCTAATAGTCGACCAGGTTCACGTTCTCAATCACGTGGACCCAATAATCGTTCATTAAGTAG
AAGTAATTCTAATTTTAGACATTCAGATTCTATAGTAAAACCTGATATGGCTGATGAGATCGCTAATCTT
GTTTTAGCCAAGCTTGGTAAAGATTCTAAACCTCAGCAAGTCACTAAGCAAAATGCCAAGGAAATCAGGC
ATAAAATTTTAACAAAACCTCGCCAAAAGCGAACTCCTAATAAACATTGTAATGTTCAACAGTGTTTTGG
TAAAAGAGGACCTTCTCAAAATTTTGGTAATGCTGAAATGTTAAAGCTTGGTACTAATGATCCTCAGTTT
CCTATTCTTGCAGAATTAGCTCCTACACCAGGTGCTTTTTTCTTTGGTTCTAAATTAGACTTGGTTAAAA
GAGATTCCGAGGCTGACTCACCTGTTAAAGATGTTTTTGAACTTCATTATTCTGGTTCTATTAGGTTTGA
TAGTACTTTACCAGGCTTTGAGACAATTATGAAAGTTCTTGAAGAGAATTTAAATGCTTACGTTAATTCT
AATCAGAACACTGATTCTGATTCGTTGAGTTCTAAACCTCAGCGTAAAAGAGGTGTTAAACAATTACCAG
AACAGTTTGACTCTCTTAATTTAAGTGCTGGTACTCAGCACATTTCAAATGATTTTACTCCTGAGGATCA
TAGTTTACTTGCTACTCTTGATGATCCTTATGTAGAAGACTCTGTTGCTCTTAATTAAGACGCGATCGCG
GCCTCATGGGCCCAGCTTTCTTGTACAAAGTTGGCATTATAAAAAATAATTGCTCATCAATTTGTTGCAA
CGAACAGGTCACTATCAGTCAAAATAAAATCATTATTTGCCATCCAGCTGATATCCCCTATAGTGAGTCG
TATTACATGGTCATAGCTGTTTCCTGGCAGCTCTGGCCCGTGTCTCAAAATCTCTGATGTTACATTGCAC
AAGATAAAAATATATCATCATGCCTCCTCTAGACCAGCCAGGACAGAAATGCCTCGACTTCGCTGCTACC
CAAGGTTGCCGGGTGACGCACACCGTGGAAACGGATGAAGGCACGAACCCAGTGGACATAAGCCTGTTCG
GTTCGTAAGCTGTAATGCAAGTAGCGTATGCGCTCACGCAACTGGTCCAGAACCTTGACCGAACGCAGCG
GTGGTAACGGCGCAGTGGCGGTTTTCATGGCTTGTTATGACTGTTTTTTTGGGGTACAGTCTATGCCTCG
GGCATCCAAGCAGCAAGCGCGTTACGCCGTGGGTCGATGTTTGATGTTATGGAGCAGCAACGATGTTACG
CAGCAGGGCAGTCGCCCTAAAACAAAGTTAAACATTATGAGGGAAGCGGTGATCGCCGAAGTATCGACTC
AACTATCAGAGGTAGTTGGCGTCATCGAGCGCCATCTCGAACCGACGTTGCTGGCCGTACATTTGTACGG
CTCCGCAGTGGATGGCGGCCTGAAGCCACACAGTGATATTGATTTGCTGGTTACGGTGACCGTAAGGCTT
GATGAAACAACGCGGCGAGCTTTGATCAACGACCTTTTGGAAACTTCGGCTTCCCCTGGAGAGAGCGAGA
TTCTCCGCGCTGTAGAAGTCACCATTGTTGTGCACGACGACATCATTCCGTGGCGTTATCCAGCTAAGCG
CGAACTGCAATTTGGAGAATGGCAGCGCAATGACATTCTTGCAGGTATCTTCGAGCCAGCCACGATCGAC
ATTGATCTGGCTATCTTGCTGACAAAAGCAAGAGAACATAGCGTTGCCTTGGTAGGTCCAGCGGCGGAGG
AACTCTTTGATCCGGTTCCTGAACAGGATCTATTTGAGGCGCTAAATGAAACCTTAACGCTATGGAACTC
GCCGCCCGACTGGGCTGGCGATGAGCGAAATGTAGTGCTTACGTTGTCCCGCATTTGGTACAGCGCAGTA
ACCGGCAAAATCGCGCCGAAGGATGTCGCTGCCGACTGGGCAATGGAGCGCCTGCCGGCCCAGTATCAGC
CCGTCATACTTGAAGCTAGACAGGCTTATCTTGGACAAGAAGAAGATCGCTTGGCCTCGCGCGCAGATCA
GTTGGAAGAATTTGTCCACTACGTGAAAGGCGAGATCACCAAGGTAGTCGGCAAATAACCCTCGAGCCAC
CCATGACCAAAATCCCTTAACGTGAGTTACGCGTCGTTCCACTGAGCGTCAGACCCCGTAGAAAAGATCA
AAGGATCTTCTTGAGATCCTTTTTTTCTGCGCGTAATCTGCTGCTTGCAAACAAAAAAACCACCGCTACC
AGCGGTGGTTTGTTTGCCGGATCAAGAGCTACCAACTCTTTTTCCGAAGGTAACTGGCTTCAGCAGAGCG
CAGATACCAAATACTGTTCTTCTAGTGTAGCCGTAGTTAGGCCACCACTTCAAGAACTCTGTAGCACCGC
CTACATACCTCGCTCTGCTAATCCTGTTACCAGTGGCTGCTGCCAGTGGCGATAAGTCGTGTCTTACCGG
GTTGGACTCAAGACGATAGTTACCGGATAAGGCGCAGCGGTCGGGCTGAACGGGGGGTTCGTGCACACAG
CCCAGCTTGGAGCGAACGACCTACACCGAACTGAGATACCTACAGCGTGAGCTATGAGAAAGCGCCACGC
TTCCCGAAGGGAGAAAGGCGGACAGGTATCCGGTAAGCGGCAGGGTCGGAACAGGAGAGCGCACGAGGGA
GCTTCCAGGGGGAAACGCCTGGTATCTTTATAGTCCTGTCGGGTTTCGCCACCTCTGACTTGAGCGTCGA
TTTTTGTGATGCTCGTCAGGGGGGCGGAGCCTATGGAAAAACGCCAGCAACGCGGCCTTTTTACGGTTCC
TGGCCTTTTGCTGGCCTTTTGCTCACATGTTCTTTCCTGCGTTATCCCCTGATTCTGTGGATAACCGTAT
TACCGCCTTTGAGTGAGCTGATACCGCTCGCCGCAGCCGAACGACCGAGCGCAGCGAGTCAGTGAGCGAG
GAAGCGGAAGAGCGCCCAATACGCAAACCGCCTCTCCCCGCGCGTTGGCCGATTCATTAATGCAGCTGGC
ACGACAGGTTTCCCGACTGGAAAGCGGGCAGTGAGCGCAACGCAATTAATACGCGTACCGCTAGCCAGGA
AGAGTTTGTAGAAACGCAAAAAGGCCATCCGTCAGGATGGCCTTCTGCTTAGTTTGATGCCTGGCAGTTT
ATGGCGGGCGTCCTGCCCGCCACCCTCCGGGCCGTTGCTTCACAACGTTCAAATCCGCTCCCGGCGGATT
TGTCCTACTCAGGAGAGCGTTCACCGACAAACAACAGATAAAACGAAAGGCCCAGTCTTCCGACTGAGCC
TTTCGTTTTATTTGATGCCTGGCAGTTCCCTACTCTCGCGTTAACGCTAGCATGGATGTTTTCCCAGTCA
CGACGTTGTAAAACGACGGCCAGTCTTAAGCTCGGGCCC
Features (pLannotate 1.2.2; 12 found; start..end, strand, type, name):
      1..97      +  protein_bind   attL1: mutant version of attL; recombination site for the Gateway® LR reaction LR Clonase™
    130..1440    +  CDS            N: NCAP_CVM3 - Experimental evidence at protein level: Swiss-Prot protein existence level 1. Packages the positive strand viral genome RNA into a helical ribonucleocapsid (RNP) and plays a fundamental role during virion assembly through its interactions with the viral genome and membrane protein M. Plays an important role in enhancing the efficiency of subgenomic viral RNA transcription as well as viral replication. From Murine coronavirus (strain 3) (MHV-3) (Murine hepatitis virus).
   1481..1579    -  protein_bind   attL2: mutant version of attL; recombination site for the Gateway® LR reaction LR Clonase™
   1597..1615    -  promoter       T7 promoter: promoter for bacteriophage T7 RNA polymerase
   1805..1828    +  promoter       Pc promoter (fragment): intI1 (promoter lies within the coding sequence); class 1 integron promoter
   2004..2060    +  CDS            GmR (fragment): gentamycin acetyltransferase; aacC1; confers resistance to gentamycin
   2067..2858    +  CDS            SmR: aminoglycoside adenylyltransferase (Murphy, 1985); aadA; confers resistance to spectinomycin and streptomycin
   2951..3539    +  rep_origin     ori: high-copy-number ColE1/pMB1/pBR322/pUC origin of replication
   3722..3814    +  CDS            lacI (fragment): lac repressor; lacI; The lac repressor binds to the lac operator to inhibit transcription in E. coli. This inhibition can be relieved by adding lactose or isopropyl-β-D-thiogalactopyranoside (IPTG).
   3869..3896    -  terminator     rrnB T2 terminator: transcription terminator T2 from the E. coli rrnB gene
   4028..4071    +  terminator     rrnB T1 terminator: Escherichia coli rrnB; transcription terminator T1 from the E. coli rrnB gene
   4118..4154    -  CDS            lacZα (fragment): LacZα fragment of β-galactosidase; lacZ fragment
