[The description below was written by a language model from this plasmid's Addgene catalogue record and pLannotate feature annotations shown in this document.]
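Description:
pEntry_HCoV-HKU1-Nucleocapsid is a Gateway-compatible Entry clone built on the pENTR223.1*SfiI backbone (about 2.8 kb) and carrying the nucleocapsid (N) coding sequence of human coronavirus HKU1, a 1,326 bp insert that was produced by gene synthesis. The full sequenced plasmid is 4,169 nt. It is maintained in E. coli through a high-copy ColE1/pUC-type origin and selected with spectinomycin via the aadA (SmR) aminoglycoside adenylyltransferase gene, which sits downstream of a class 1 integron Pc promoter fragment. Short remnants of GmR, lacI and lacZα are backbone leftovers. rrnB T1 and T2 terminators lie upstream of the cloning region, where they help insulate it from read-through transcription.

The N open reading frame was inserted between two SfiI sites and is flanked by attL1 and attL2, so an LR Clonase reaction can transfer it directionally into any attR-containing Destination vector. The automated annotation labels the CDS by homology to the murine hepatitis virus nucleocapsid, but the catalogue identifies it as the HKU1 protein, which packages the viral RNA genome into the ribonucleocapsid. According to the depositor, the 5′ linker holds an ATG bracketed by BamHI sites, and the 3′ linker holds a TAA stop codon within a PacI site followed by an AsiSI site. The record does not explain the purpose of this layout, though it would appear to allow removal of the start or stop codon for N- or C-terminal fusions. The Entry vector has no promoter positioned to express the insert; the only one nearby is a T7 promoter beyond attL2, facing back toward the insert. The plasmid belongs to a collection of human coronavirus ORF Entry clones and serves as a source for building expression or interaction-assay constructs.
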