Addgene plasmid #168906: pEntry_HCoV-HKU1-Nucleocapsid
Purpose: Gateway-compatible Entry vector
Depositing lab: Pascal Falter-Braun. Depositing organization: Helmholtz Munich. Publication: A resource of human coronavirus protein-coding sequences in a flexible, multipurpose Gateway Entry clone collection. Weller B, Lin CW, Pogoutse O, Sauer M, Marin-de la Rosa N, Strobel A, Young V, Knapp JJ, Rayhan A, Falter C, Kim DK, Roth FP, Falter-Braun P. G3 (Bethesda). 2023 Jul 5;13(7):jkad105. doi: 10.1093/g3journal/jkad105. PubMed 37267226.
Backbone
  Vector backbone: pENTR223.1*SfiI
  Backbone size w/o insert (bp): 2800
  Vector type: Gateway-compatible Entry vector
Growth in bacteria
  Bacterial resistance: Spectinomycin, 50 μg/mL
  Growth temperature: 37°C
  Growth strain: DH5alpha
  Copy number: High Copy
Gene/Insert
  Gene/Insert name: HCoV-HKU1-Nucleocapsid (alt name: Nucleocapsid (N))
  Species: Other
  Insert size (bp): 1326
  Entrez Gene: N (a.k.a. HCHV1gp7)
  Cloning method: Restriction Enzyme; 5′ cloning site SfiI (unknown if destroyed); 3′ cloning site SfiI (unknown if destroyed)
  Sequencing primers: 5′ M13 uni (-21); 3′ M13 rev (-29)
Resource information
  A portion of this plasmid was derived from a plasmid made by: Synthesized by Twist Bioscience
Terms and licenses: Academic/Nonprofit Terms; Industry Terms: Not Available to Industry
Depositor comments: 5'-linker: SfiI-BamHI-ATG-BamHI (GGCCGTCAaggccaggatccatgggatcc), 3'-linker: PacI-TAA-AsiSI-SfiI (cttaatTAAgacgcgatcgcggcctcatGGGCC).
How to cite: pEntry_HCoV-HKU1-Nucleocapsid was a gift from Pascal Falter-Braun (Addgene plasmid # 168906 ; http://n2t.net/addgene:168906 ; RRID:Addgene_168906)
