>Addgene plasmid #168906 | pEntry_HCoV-HKU1-Nucleocapsid | depositor partial sequence | sequence record 327376 | gene-specific Insert sequence
TCTTATACTCCCGGTCATTATGCTGGAAGTAGAAGCTCCTCTGGAAATCGTTCAGGAATCCTCAAGAAAA
CTTCTTGGGCTGACCAATCTGAGCGAAATTACCAAACCTTTAATAGAGGCAGAAAAACCCAACCTAAATT
CACTGTGTCTACTCAACCACAAGGAAATACTATCCCACATTATTCCTGGTTCTCCGGGATCACTCAATTT
CAAAAAGGTAGAGACTTTAAATTTTCAGATGGTCAAGGAGTTCCCATTGCTTTCGGAGTACCCCCTTCTG
AAGCAAAAGGATATTGGTATAGACACAGCCGGCGTTCTTTTAAAACAGCTGATGGTCAACAAAAGCAGTT
GTTACCGAGATGGTATTTCTACTATCTCGGTACCGGCCCATATGCCAATGCATCCTATGGTGAATCCCTC
GAAGGGGTCTTCTGGGTTGCTAATCACCAAGCTGACACTTCTACTCCCTCCGATGTTTCGTCAAGGGATC
CTACTACTCAAGAAGCTATCCCTACTAGGTTTCCGCCTGGTACGATTTTGCCTCAAGGCTATTATGTTGA
AGGCTCAGGAAGGTCTGCTTCTAATAGTCGACCAGGTTCACGTTCTCAATCACGTGGACCCAATAATCGT
TCATTAAGTAGAAGTAATTCTAATTTTAGACATTCAGATTCTATAGTAAAACCTGATATGGCTGATGAGA
TCGCTAATCTTGTTTTAGCCAAGCTTGGTAAAGATTCTAAACCTCAGCAAGTCACTAAGCAAAATGCCAA
GGAAATCAGGCATAAAATTTTAACAAAACCTCGCCAAAAGCGAACTCCTAATAAACATTGTAATGTTCAA
CAGTGTTTTGGTAAAAGAGGACCTTCTCAAAATTTTGGTAATGCTGAAATGTTAAAGCTTGGTACTAATG
ATCCTCAGTTTCCTATTCTTGCAGAATTAGCTCCTACACCAGGTGCTTTTTTCTTTGGTTCTAAATTAGA
CTTGGTTAAAAGAGATTCCGAGGCTGACTCACCTGTTAAAGATGTTTTTGAACTTCATTATTCTGGTTCT
ATTAGGTTTGATAGTACTTTACCAGGCTTTGAGACAATTATGAAAGTTCTTGAAGAGAATTTAAATGCTT
ACGTTAATTCTAATCAGAACACTGATTCTGATTCGTTGAGTTCTAAACCTCAGCGTAAAAGAGGTGTTAA
ACAATTACCAGAACAGTTTGACTCTCTTAATTTAAGTGCTGGTACTCAGCACATTTCAAATGATTTTACT
CCTGAGGATCATAGTTTACTTGCTACTCTTGATGATCCTTATGTAGAAGACTCTGTTGCT
